Addgene plasmid #10787: 1489 pBabe puroL Flag HA PTEN
Depositing lab: William Sellers. Depositing organization: Dana-Farber Cancer Institute.
Backbone
  Vector backbone: pBABE-puroL
  Backbone size w/o insert (bp): 5169
  Vector type: Mammalian Expression, Retroviral
  Selectable markers: Puromycin
Growth in bacteria
  Bacterial resistance: Ampicillin, 100 μg/mL
  Growth temperature: 37°C
  Growth strain: DH5alpha
  Copy number: High Copy
Gene/Insert
  Gene/Insert name: PTEN
  Species: H. sapiens (human)
  Insert size (bp): 1200
  Entrez Gene: PTEN (a.k.a. 10q23del, BZS, CWS1, DEC, GLM2, MHAM, MMAC1, PTEN1, PTENbeta, TEP1)
  Tag / fusion protein: Flag (N terminal on insert); HA (N terminal on insert)
  Cloning method: Restriction Enzyme; 5′ cloning site HIndIII (not destroyed); 3′ cloning site EcoRI (not destroyed)
  Sequencing primers: 5′ pBABE 5'
Terms and licenses: Academic/Nonprofit Terms; Industry Terms: Not Available to Industry
How to cite: 1489 pBabe puroL Flag HA PTEN was a gift from William Sellers (Addgene plasmid # 10787)
