[The description below was written by a language model from this plasmid's Addgene catalogue record.]
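Description:
1489 pBabe puroL Flag HA PTEN is a retroviral mammalian expression plasmid built on the pBABE-puroL backbone (about 5.2 kb without insert). It carries a roughly 1.2 kb insert encoding human PTEN, the lipid and protein phosphatase tumour suppressor that antagonises PI3K/AKT signalling. The coding sequence was placed between HindIII and EcoRI sites, both of which remain intact, and it bears Flag and HA epitope tags at its N terminus. The two tags allow detection or immunoprecipitation of the exogenous protein with standard anti-tag antibodies and help distinguish it from endogenous PTEN.

In bacteria the plasmid is maintained as a high-copy replicon under ampicillin selection. No feature table accompanies the record, so the promoters and viral elements are not explicitly listed. Vectors of the pBABE family generally use Moloney murine leukaemia virus long terminal repeats and a packaging signal, so that the transcript can be packaged into retroviral particles when the plasmid is introduced into a packaging cell line. In these vectors the 5′ LTR typically drives the insert and a separate internal promoter drives the puromycin resistance gene. The record confirms puromycin as the selectable marker in mammalian cells, which permits enrichment of stably transduced populations.

The record does not state a specific purpose. The design is suited to stable, integrated expression of tagged wild-type PTEN in dividing mammalian cells, for example to reconstitute PTEN in deficient tumour lines and examine the effects on growth or downstream signalling. No mutations in the insert are noted.
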