>Addgene plasmid #10787 | 1489 pBabe puroL Flag HA PTEN | addgene partial sequence | sequence record 17713 | 10787 with pBABE 5'
CCATCATCAAGAGATCGTTAGCAGAAACAAAAGGAGATATCAAGAGGATGGATTCGACTTAGACTTGACC
TATATTTATCCAAACATTATTGCTATGGGATTTCCTGCAGAAAGACTTGAAGGCGTATACAGGAACAATA
TTGATGATGTAGTAAGGTTTTTGGATTCAAAGCATAAAAACCATTACAAGATATACAATCTTTGTGCTGA
AAGACATTATGACACCGCCAAATTTAATTGCAGAGTTGCACAATATCCTTTTGAAGACCATAACCCACCA
CAGCTAGAACTTATCAAACCCTTTTGTGAAGATCTTGACCAATGGCTAAGTGAAGATGACAATCATGTTG
CAGCAATTCACTGTAAAGCTGGAAAGGGACGAACTGGTGTAATGATATGTGCATATTTATTACATCGGGG
CAAATTTTTAAAGGCACAAGAGGCCCTAGATTTCTATGGGGAAGTAAGGACCAGAGACAAAAAGGGAGTA
ACTATTCCCAGTCAGAGGCGCTATGTGTATTATTATAGCTACCTGTTAAAGAATCATCTGGATTATAGAC
CAGTGGCACTGTTGTTTCACAAGATGATGTTTGAAACTATTCCAATGTTCAGTGGCGGAACTTGCAATCC
TCAGTTTGTGGTCTGCCAGCTAAAGGTGAAGATATATTCCTCCAATTCAGGACCCACACGACGGGAAGAC
AAGTTCATGTACTTTGAGTTCCCTCAGCCGTTACCTGTGTGTGGTGATATCAAAGTAGAGTTCTTCCACA
AACAGAACAAGATGCTAAAAAAGGACAAAATGTTTCACTTTTGGGTAAATACATTCTTCATACCAGGACC
AG
